>Addgene plasmid #222347 | AAVS1 pegRNA2 with trimmed attP | addgene full sequence | sequence record 437336 | Addgene NGS Result
GACGTCGCTAGCTGTACAAAAAAGCAGGCTTTAAAGGAACCAATTCAGTCGACTGGATCCGGTACCAAGG
TCGGGCAGGAAGAGGGCCTATTTCCCATGATTCCTTCATATTTGCATATACGATACAAGGCTGTTAGAGA
GATAATTAGAATTAATTTGACTGTAAACACAAAGATATTAGTACAAAATACGTGACGTAGAAAGTAATAA
TTTCTTGGGTAGTTTGCAGTTTTAAAATTATGTTTTAAAATGGACTATCATATGCTTACCGTAACTTGAA
AGTATTTCGATTTCTTGGCTTTATATATCTTGTGGAAAGGACGAAACACCGCGACTCCTGGAAGTGGCCA
GTTTTAGAGCTAGAAATAGCAAGTTAAAATAAGGCTAGTCCGTTATCAACTTGAAAAAGTGGCACCGAGT
CGGTGCGTCAACCACCGCGGTCTCAGTGGTGTACGGTACAAACCTCCACTTCCAGGAGCGCGGTTCTATC
TAGTTACGCGTTAAACCAACTAGAATTTTTTTAAGCTTGGGCCGCTCGAGGTACCTCTCTACATATGACA
TGTGAGCAAAAGGCCAGCAAAAGGCCAGGAACCGTAAAAAGGCCGCGTTGCTGGCGTTTTTCCATAGGCT
CCGCCCCCCTGACGAGCATCACAAAAATCGACGCTCAAGTCAGAGGTGGCGAAACCCGACAGGACTATAA
AGATACCAGGCGTTTCCCCCTGGAAGCTCCCTCGTGCGCTCTCCTGTTCCGACCCTGCCGCTTACCGGAT
ACCTGTCCGCCTTTCTCCCTTCGGGAAGCGTGGCGCTTTCTCATAGCTCACGCTGTAGGTATCTCAGTTC
GGTGTAGGTCGTTCGCTCCAAGCTGGGCTGTGTGCACGAACCCCCCGTTCAGCCCGACCGCTGCGCCTTA
TCCGGTAACTATCGTCTTGAGTCCAACCCGGTAAGACACGACTTATCGCCACTGGCAGCAGCCACTGGTA
ACAGGATTAGCAGAGCGAGGTATGTAGGCGGTGCTACAGAGTTCTTGAAGTGGTGGCCTAACTACGGCTA
CACTAGAAGAACAGTATTTGGTATCTGCGCTCTGCTGAAGCCAGTTACCTTCGGAAAAAGAGTTGGTAGC
TCTTGATCCGGCAAACAAACCACCGCTGGTAGCGGTGGTTTTTTTGTTTGCAAGCAGCAGATTACGCGCA
GAAAAAAAGGATCTCAAGAAGATCCTTTGATCTTTTCTACGGGGTCTGACGCTCAGTGGAACGAAAACTC
ACGTTAAGGGATTTTGGTCATGAGATTATCAAAAAGGATCTTCACCTAGATCCTTTTAAATTAAAAATGA
AGTTTTAAATCAATCTAAAGTATATATGAGTAAACTTGGTCTGACAGTTACCAATGCTTAATCAGTGAGG
CACCTATCTCAGCGATCTGTCTATTTCGTTCATCCATAGTTGCCTGACTCCCCGTCGTGTAGATAACTAC
GATACGGGAGGGCTTACCATCTGGCCCCAGTGCTGCAATGATACCGCGAGACCCACGCTCACCGGCTCCA
GATTTATCAGCAATAAACCAGCCAGCCGGAAGGGCCGAGCGCAGAAGTGGTCCTGCAACTTTATCCGCCT
CCATCCAGTCTATTAATTGTTGCCGGGAAGCTAGAGTAAGTAGTTCGCCAGTTAATAGTTTGCGCAACGT
TGTTGCCATTGCTACAGGCATCGTGGTGTCACGCTCGTCGTTTGGTATGGCTTCATTCAGCTCCGGTTCC
CAACGATCAAGGCGAGTTACATGATCCCCCATGTTGTGCAAAAAAGCGGTTAGCTCCTTCGGTCCTCCGA
TCGTTGTCAGAAGTAAGTTGGCCGCAGTGTTATCACTCATGGTTATGGCAGCACTGCATAATTCTCTTAC
TGTCATGCCATCCGTAAGATGCTTTTCTGTGACTGGTGAGTACTCAACCAAGTCATTCTGAGAATAGTGT
ATGCGGCGACCGAGTTGCTCTTGCCCGGCGTCAATACGGGATAATACCGCGCCACATAGCAGAACTTTAA
AAGTGCTCATCATTGGAAAACGTTCTTCGGGGCGAAAACTCTCAAGGATCTTACCGCTGTTGAGATCCAG
TTCGATGTAACCCACTCGTGCACCCAACTGATCTTCAGCATCTTTTACTTTCACCAGCGTTTCTGGGTGA
GCAAAAACAGGAAGGCAAAATGCCGCAAAAAAGGGAATAAGGGCGACACGGAAATGTTGAATACTCATAC
TCTTCCTTTTTCAATATTATTGAAGCATTTATCAGGGTTATTGTCTCATGAGCGGATACATATTTGAATG
TATTTAGAAAAATAAACAAATAGGGGTTCCGCGCACATTTCCCCGAAAAGTGCCACCT
Features (pLannotate 1.2.2; 6 found; start..end, strand, type, name):
     13..30      +  protein_bind   attB1 (fragment): mutant version of attB; recombination site for the Gateway® BP reaction BP Clonase™
     82..322     +  promoter       U6 promoter: RNA polymerase III promoter for human U6 snRNA
    351..426     +  misc_RNA       gRNA scaffold: guide RNA scaffold for the Streptococcus pyogenes CRISPR/Cas9 system
    619..1207    -  rep_origin     ori: high-copy-number ColE1/pMB1/pBR322/pUC origin of replication
   1378..2238    -  CDS            AmpR: β-lactamase; bla; confers resistance to ampicillin, carbenicillin, and related antibiotics
   2239..2343    -  promoter       AmpR promoter: bla
