[The description below was written by a language model from this plasmid's Addgene catalogue record and pLannotate feature annotations shown in this document.]
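Description:
AAVS1 pegRNA2 with trimmed attP is a compact (about 2.4 kb) CRISPR guide-expression plasmid built on a pU6 backbone and intended for transient delivery into mammalian cells. It is propagated in E. coli through a high-copy ColE1/pUC-type origin and selected with ampicillin via a β-lactamase gene driven by its native bla promoter. No mammalian selection marker, reporter or Cas/prime editor coding sequence is annotated, so the editor protein must be supplied from a separate construct.

The payload is a synthetic prime editing guide RNA (pegRNA) expressed from the human U6 RNA polymerase III promoter. The annotated layout fits a standard pegRNA arrangement: a short gap after the promoter where the spacer would sit, then the Streptococcus pyogenes Cas9 guide RNA scaffold. The region downstream of the scaffold is unannotated and presumably carries the 3′ extension, which in a pegRNA provides the reverse-transcription template and primer binding site. According to the record, this guide targets the AAVS1 locus and encodes a trimmed version of the Bxb1 attP site. The designation "pegRNA 2" suggests it is used alongside a partner pegRNA, though the record does not detail the pairing. A short attB1 fragment detected upstream of the U6 promoter is most likely a backbone remnant or a partial match and has no stated function.

The plasmid is used in PASSIGE, in which prime editing first installs a Bxb1 recombinase landing site in the genome. Bxb1 recombinase then integrates large donor DNA cargo site-specifically at the installed attP.
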