Addgene plasmid #222347: AAVS1 pegRNA2 with trimmed attP
Purpose: pegRNA 2 plasmid used for PASSIGE-mediated Bxb1 attP installation
Depositing lab: David Liu. Depositing organization: Broad Institute. Publication: Efficient site-specific integration of large genes in mammalian cells via continuously evolved recombinases and prime editing. Pandey S, Gao XD, Krasnow NA, McElroy A, Tao YA, Duby JE, Steinbeck BJ, McCreary J, Pierce SE, Tolar J, Meissner TB, Chaikof EL, Osborn MJ, Liu DR. Nat Biomed Eng. 2024 Jun 10. doi: 10.1038/s41551-024-01227-1. PubMed 38858586.
Backbone
  Vector backbone: pU6
  Vector type: CRISPR
Growth in bacteria
  Bacterial resistance: Ampicillin, 100 μg/mL
  Growth temperature: 37°C
  Growth strain: DH5alpha
  Copy number: High Copy
Gene/Insert
  Gene/Insert name: AAVS1 attP-installation pegRNA2
  Species: Synthetic
  Cloning method: Gibson Cloning
  Sequencing primers: 5′ U6-fwd
Terms and licenses: Academic/Nonprofit Terms; Industry Terms: Not Available to Industry
How to cite: AAVS1 pegRNA2 with trimmed attP was a gift from David Liu (Addgene plasmid # 222347 ; http://n2t.net/addgene:222347 ; RRID:Addgene_222347)
